Addgene plasmid #115454: pLKO.1-shLacZ-1735
Purpose: Constitutive lentiviral expression
Depositing lab: William Hahn. Depositing organization: Dana-Farber Cancer Institute. Publication: An alternative splicing switch in FLNB promotes the mesenchymal cell state in human breast cancer. Li J, Choi PS, Chaffer CL, Labella K, Hwang JH, Giacomelli AO, Kim JW, Ilic N, Doench JG, Ly SH, Dai C, Hagel K, Hong AL, Gjoerup O, Goel S, Ge JY, Root DE, Zhao JJ, Brooks AN, Weinberg RA, Hahn WC. Elife. 2018 Jul 30;7. pii: 37184. doi: 10.7554/eLife.37184. 37184 PubMed 30059005.
Backbone
  Vector backbone: pLKO.1
  Backbone manufacturer: Broad Institute - Genetic Perturbation Platform
  Vector type: Mammalian Expression, Lentiviral, RNAi
  Selectable markers: Puromycin
Growth in bacteria
  Bacterial resistance: Ampicillin, 100 μg/mL
  Growth temperature: 37°C
  Growth strain: NEB Stable
  Copy number: High Copy
Gene/Insert
  Gene/Insert name: shLacZ-1735
  gRNA/shRNA sequence: CCAACGTGACCTATCCCATTA
  Species: H. sapiens (human)
  Cloning method: Unknown
  Sequencing primers: 5′ LKO.1 5'
Terms and licenses: Academic/Nonprofit Terms; Industry Terms: Not Available to Industry
How to cite: pLKO.1-shLacZ-1735 was a gift from William Hahn (Addgene plasmid # 115454 ; http://n2t.net/addgene:115454 ; RRID:Addgene_115454)
