[The description below was written by a language model from this plasmid's Addgene catalogue record and pLannotate feature annotations shown in this document.]
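Description:
pLKO.1-shLacZ-1735 is a lentiviral RNAi vector built on the pLKO.1 backbone from the Broad Institute Genetic Perturbation Platform. It constitutively expresses a short hairpin RNA named for lacZ. In bacteria it is maintained as a high-copy plasmid through a ColE1/pUC-type origin and selected with ampicillin via the β-lactamase gene. An f1 origin and remnants of a lac/lacZα cloning region, flanked by T3 and T7 promoters, are carried over from the parental plasmid. The sequenced record is 7,518 nt.

The transfer cassette has a third-generation, self-inactivating layout. An RSV enhancer/promoter fused to a truncated HIV-1 5' LTR drives genomic RNA production in packaging cells. It is followed by the Ψ packaging signal with a gag fragment, and by the Rev response element for Rev-dependent nuclear export. The human U6 RNA polymerase III promoter sits next. The hairpin is not annotated as a feature, but it presumably lies in the gap between U6 and the cPPT/CTS element, which aids nuclear import of the viral genome. Downstream, the human PGK promoter drives puromycin N-acetyltransferase for selection of transduced mammalian cells. A WPRE then enhances transcript expression, and a ΔU3 3' LTR inactivates LTR promoter activity after integration. An SV40 poly(A) signal and SV40 origin lie outside the LTRs.

The catalogue lists the insert species as human, but the hairpin name points to the bacterial β-galactosidase gene, which has no endogenous target in human cells. Constructs of this kind generally serve as non-targeting negative controls alongside gene-specific shRNAs in knockdown experiments, although the record states its purpose only as constitutive lentiviral expression.
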