Features (pLannotate 1.2.2; 26 found; start..end, strand, type, name):
      1..241     +  promoter       U6 promoter: RNA polymerase III promoter for human U6 snRNA
    346..463     +  misc_feature   cPPT/CTS: central polypurine tract and central termination sequence of HIV-1
    522..1022    +  promoter       hPGK promoter: human phosphoglycerate kinase 1 promoter
   1044..1643    +  CDS            PuroR (fragment): puromycin N-acetyltransferase; pac from Streptomyces; confers resistance to puromycin
   1659..2247    +  misc_feature   WPRE: woodchuck hepatitis virus posttranscriptional regulatory element
   2298..2317    +  misc_feature   cPPT/CTS (fragment): central polypurine tract and central termination sequence of HIV-1
   2319..2552    +  LTR            3' LTR (ΔU3): self-inactivating 3' long terminal repeat (LTR) from HIV-1
   2630..2751    +  polyA_signal   SV40 poly(A) signal: SV40 polyadenylation signal
   2791..2926    +  rep_origin     SV40 ori: SV40 origin of replication
   2947..2965    -  promoter       T7 promoter: promoter for bacteriophage T7 RNA polymerase
   2973..3128    +  CDS            lacZα (fragment): LacZα fragment of β-galactosidase; lacZ fragment
   3133..3561    +  rep_origin     f1 ori (sequence partly withheld): f1 bacteriophage origin of replication; arrow indicates direction of (+) strand synthesis
   3614..3718    +  promoter       AmpR promoter: bla
   3719..4579    +  CDS            AmpR: β-lactamase; bla; confers resistance to ampicillin, carbenicillin, and related antibiotics
   4750..5338    +  rep_origin     ori: high-copy-number ColE1/pMB1/pBR322/pUC origin of replication
   5521..5613    +  CDS            lacI (fragment): lac repressor; lacI; The lac repressor binds to the lac operator to inhibit transcription in E. coli. This inhibition can be relieved by adding lactose or isopropyl-β-D-thiogalactopyranoside (IPTG).
   5626..5647    +  protein_bind   CAP binding site: CAP binding activates transcription in the presence of cAMP. E. coli catabolite activator protein
   5662..5692    +  promoter       lac promoter: promoter for the E. coli lac operon
   5700..5716    +  protein_bind   lac operator: The lac repressor binds to the lac operator to inhibit transcription in E. coli. This inhibition can be relieved by adding lactose or isopropyl-β-D-thiogalactopyranoside (IPTG). lac repressor encoded by lacI
   5761..5779    +  promoter       T3 promoter: promoter for bacteriophage T3 RNA polymerase
   5807..6033    +  promoter       RSV promoter: Rous sarcoma virus enhancer/promoter
   6034..6214    +  LTR            5' LTR (truncated): truncated 5' long terminal repeat (LTR) from HIV-1
   6261..6386    +  misc_feature   HIV-1 Ψ: packaging signal of human immunodeficiency virus type 1
   6370..6733    +  CDS            HIV-1 gag (fragment): gag protein from human immunodeficiency virus 1; gag
   6879..7112    +  misc_feature   RRE: The Rev response element (RRE) of HIV-1 allows for Rev-dependent mRNA export from the nucleus to the cytoplasm.
   7489..7515    +  CDS            Rev (fragment): human immunodeficiency virus 1 (HIV-1) Rev protein; rev; enhances nuclear export of unspliced and incompletely spliced viral mRNAs
>Addgene plasmid #115454 | pLKO.1-shLacZ-1735 | addgene full sequence | sequence record 222203 | Addgene NGS Result
GAGGGCCTATTTCCCATGATTCCTTCATATTTGCATATACGATACAAGGCTGTTAGAGAGATAATTAGAA
TTAATTTGACTGTAAACACAAAGATATTAGTACAAAATACGTGACGTAGAAAGTAATAATTTCTTGGGTA
GTTTGCAGTTTTAAAATTATGTTTTAAAATGGACTATCATATGCTTACCGTAACTTGAAAGTATTTCGAT
TTCTTGGCTTTATATATCTTGTGGAAAGGACGAGGTACCGGCCAACGTGACCTATCCCATTACTCGAGTA
ATGGGATAGGTCACGTTGGTTTTTGAATTCTAGATCTTGAGACAAATGGCAGTATTCATCCACAATTTTA
AAAGAAAAGGGGGGATTGGGGGGTACAGTGCAGGGGAAAGAATAGTAGACATAATAGCAACAGACATACA
AACTAAAGAATTACAAAAACAAATTACAAAAATTCAAAATTTTCGGGTTTATTACAGGGACAGCAGAGAT
CCACTTTGGCGCCGGCTCGAGGGGGCCCGGGTTGCGCCTTTTCCAAGGCAGCCCTGGGTTTGCGCAGGGA
CGCGGCTGCTCTGGGCGTGGTTCCGGGAAACGCAGCGGCGCCGACCCTGGGTCTCGCACATTCTTCACGT
CCGTTCGCAGCGTCACCCGGATCTTCGCCGCTACCCTTGTGGGCCCCCCGGCGACGCTTCCTGCTCCGCC
CCTAAGTCGGGAAGGTTCCTTGCGGTTCGCGGCGTGCCGGACGTGACAAACGGAAGCCGCACGTCTCACT
AGTACCCTCGCAGACGGACAGCGCCAGGGAGCAATGGCAGCGCGCCGACCGCGATGGGCTGTGGCCAATA
GCGGCTGCTCAGCAGGGCGCGCCGAGAGCAGCGGCCGGGAAGGGGCGGTGCGGGAGGCGGGGTGTGGGGC
GGTAGTGTGGGCCCTGTTCCTGCCCGCGCGGTGTTCCGCATTCTGCAAGCCTCCGGAGCGCACGTCGGCA
GTCGGCTCCCTCGTTGACCGAATCACCGACCTCTCTCCCCAGGGGGATCCACCGGAGCTTACCATGACCG
AGTACAAGCCCACGGTGCGCCTCGCCACCCGCGACGACGTCCCCAGGGCCGTACGCACCCTCGCCGCCGC
GTTCGCCGACTACCCCGCCACGCGCCACACCGTCGATCCGGACCGCCACATCGAGCGGGTCACCGAGCTG
CAAGAACTCTTCCTCACGCGCGTCGGGCTCGACATCGGCAAGGTGTGGGTCGCGGACGACGGCGCCGCCG
TGGCGGTCTGGACCACGCCGGAGAGCGTCGAAGCGGGGGCGGTGTTCGCCGAGATCGGCCCGCGCATGGC
CGAGTTGAGCGGTTCCCGGCTGGCCGCGCAGCAACAGATGGAAGGCCTCCTGGCGCCGCACCGGCCCAAG
GAGCCCGCGTGGTTCCTGGCCACCGTCGGCGTCTCGCCCGACCACCAGGGCAAGGGTCTGGGCAGCGCCG
TCGTGCTCCCCGGAGTGGAGGCGGCCGAGCGCGCCGGGGTGCCCGCCTTCCTGGAGACCTCCGCGCCCCG
CAACCTCCCCTTCTACGAGCGGCTCGGCTTCACCGTCACCGCCGACGTCGAGGTGCCCGAAGGACCGCGC
ACCTGGTGCATGACCCGCAAGCCCGGTGCCTGAACGCGTTAAGTCGACAATCAACCTCTGGATTACAAAA
TTTGTGAAAGATTGACTGGTATTCTTAACTATGTTGCTCCTTTTACGCTATGTGGATACGCTGCTTTAAT
GCCTTTGTATCATGCTATTGCTTCCCGTATGGCTTTCATTTTCTCCTCCTTGTATAAATCCTGGTTGCTG
TCTCTTTATGAGGAGTTGTGGCCCGTTGTCAGGCAACGTGGCGTGGTGTGCACTGTGTTTGCTGACGCAA
CCCCCACTGGTTGGGGCATTGCCACCACCTGTCAGCTCCTTTCCGGGACTTTCGCTTTCCCCCTCCCTAT
TGCCACGGCGGAACTCATCGCCGCCTGCCTTGCCCGCTGCTGGACAGGGGCTCGGCTGTTGGGCACTGAC
AATTCCGTGGTGTTGTCGGGGAAATCATCGTCCTTTCCTTGGCTGCTCGCCTGTGTTGCCACCTGGATTC
TGCGCGGGACGTCCTTCTGCTACGTCCCTTCGGCCCTCAATCCAGCGGACCTTCCTTCCCGCGGCCTGCT
GCCGGCTCTGCGGCCTCTTCCGCGTCTTCGCCTTCGCCCTCAGACGAGTCGGATCTCCCTTTGGGCCGCC
TCCCCGCGTCGACTTTAAGACCAATGACTTACAAGGCAGCTGTAGATCTTAGCCACTTTTTAAAAGAAAA
GGGGGGACTGGAAGGGCTAATTCACTCCCAACGAAGACAAGATCTGCTTTTTGCTTGTACTGGGTCTCTC
TGGTTAGACCAGATCTGAGCCTGGGAGCTCTCTGGCTAACTAGGGAACCCACTGCTTAAGCCTCAATAAA
GCTTGCCTTGAGTGCTTCAAGTAGTGTGTGCCCGTCTGTTGTGTGACTCTGGTAACTAGAGATCCCTCAG
ACCCTTTTAGTCAGTGTGGAAAATCTCTAGCAGTACGTATAGTAGTTCATGTCATCTTATTATTCAGTAT
TTATAACTTGCAAAGAAATGAATATCAGAGAGTGAGAGGAACTTGTTTATTGCAGCTTATAATGGTTACA
AATAAAGCAATAGCATCACAAATTTCACAAATAAAGCATTTTTTTCACTGCATTCTAGTTGTGGTTTGTC
CAAACTCATCAATGTATCTTATCATGTCTGGCTCTAGCTATCCCGCCCCTAACTCCGCCCATCCCGCCCC
TAACTCCGCCCAGTTCCGCCCATTCTCCGCCCCATGGCTGACTAATTTTTTTTATTTATGCAGAGGCCGA
GGCCGCCTCGGCCTCTGAGCTATTCCAGAAGTAGTGAGGAGGCTTTTTTGGAGGCCTAGGGACGTACCCA
ATTCGCCCTATAGTGAGTCGTATTACGCGCGCTCACTGGCCGTCGTTTTACAACGTCGTGACTGGGAAAA
CCCTGGCGTTACCCAACTTAATCGCCTTGCAGCACATCCCCCTTTCGCCAGCTGGCGTAATAGCGAAGAG
GCCCGCACCGATCGCCCTTCCCAACAGTTGCGCAGCCTGAATGGCGAATGGG
[124 nt withheld, positions 3133-3256]
C
[91 nt withheld, positions 3258-3348]
A
[49 nt withheld, positions 3350-3398]
CCTTTGACGTTGGAGTCCACGTTCTTT
[37 nt withheld, positions 3426-3462]
ACCCTATCTCGGTCTATTCTTTTGATTTATAAGGGATTTTGCCGATTTCGGCCTATTGGTTAAAAAATGA
GCTGATTTAACAAAAATTTAACGCGAATTTTAACAAAATATTAACGCTTACAATTTAGGTGGCACTTTTC
GGGGAAATGTGCGCGGAACCCCTATTTGTTTATTTTTCTAAATACATTCAAATATGTATCCGCTCATGAG
ACAATAACCCTGATAAATGCTTCAATAATATTGAAAAAGGAAGAGTATGAGTATTCAACATTTCCGTGTC
GCCCTTATTCCCTTTTTTGCGGCATTTTGCCTTCCTGTTTTTGCTCACCCAGAAACGCTGGTGAAAGTAA
AAGATGCTGAAGATCAGTTGGGTGCACGAGTGGGTTACATCGAACTGGATCTCAACAGCGGTAAGATCCT
TGAGAGTTTTCGCCCCGAAGAACGTTTTCCAATGATGAGCACTTTTAAAGTTCTGCTATGTGGCGCGGTA
TTATCCCGTATTGACGCCGGGCAAGAGCAACTCGGTCGCCGCATACACTATTCTCAGAATGACTTGGTTG
AGTACTCACCAGTCACAGAAAAGCATCTTACGGATGGCATGACAGTAAGAGAATTATGCAGTGCTGCCAT
AACCATGAGTGATAACACTGCGGCCAACTTACTTCTGACAACGATCGGAGGACCGAAGGAGCTAACCGCT
TTTTTGCACAACATGGGGGATCATGTAACTCGCCTTGATCGTTGGGAACCGGAGCTGAATGAAGCCATAC
CAAACGACGAGCGTGACACCACGATGCCTGTAGCAATGGCAACAACGTTGCGCAAACTATTAACTGGCGA
ACTACTTACTCTAGCTTCCCGGCAACAATTAATAGACTGGATGGAGGCGGATAAAGTTGCAGGACCACTT
CTGCGCTCGGCCCTTCCGGCTGGCTGGTTTATTGCTGATAAATCTGGAGCCGGTGAGCGTGGGTCTCGCG
GTATCATTGCAGCACTGGGGCCAGATGGTAAGCCCTCCCGTATCGTAGTTATCTACACGACGGGGAGTCA
GGCAACTATGGATGAACGAAATAGACAGATCGCTGAGATAGGTGCCTCACTGATTAAGCATTGGTAACTG
TCAGACCAAGTTTACTCATATATACTTTAGATTGATTTAAAACTTCATTTTTAATTTAAAAGGATCTAGG
TGAAGATCCTTTTTGATAATCTCATGACCAAAATCCCTTAACGTGAGTTTTCGTTCCACTGAGCGTCAGA
CCCCGTAGAAAAGATCAAAGGATCTTCTTGAGATCCTTTTTTTCTGCGCGTAATCTGCTGCTTGCAAACA
AAAAAACCACCGCTACCAGCGGTGGTTTGTTTGCCGGATCAAGAGCTACCAACTCTTTTTCCGAAGGTAA
CTGGCTTCAGCAGAGCGCAGATACCAAATACTGTTCTTCTAGTGTAGCCGTAGTTAGGCCACCACTTCAA
GAACTCTGTAGCACCGCCTACATACCTCGCTCTGCTAATCCTGTTACCAGTGGCTGCTGCCAGTGGCGAT
AAGTCGTGTCTTACCGGGTTGGACTCAAGACGATAGTTACCGGATAAGGCGCAGCGGTCGGGCTGAACGG
GGGGTTCGTGCACACAGCCCAGCTTGGAGCGAACGACCTACACCGAACTGAGATACCTACAGCGTGAGCT
ATGAGAAAGCGCCACGCTTCCCGAAGGGAGAAAGGCGGACAGGTATCCGGTAAGCGGCAGGGTCGGAACA
GGAGAGCGCACGAGGGAGCTTCCAGGGGGAAACGCCTGGTATCTTTATAGTCCTGTCGGGTTTCGCCACC
TCTGACTTGAGCGTCGATTTTTGTGATGCTCGTCAGGGGGGCGGAGCCTATGGAAAAACGCCAGCAACGC
GGCCTTTTTACGGTTCCTGGCCTTTTGCTGGCCTTTTGCTCACATGTTCTTTCCTGCGTTATCCCCTGAT
TCTGTGGATAACCGTATTACCGCCTTTGAGTGAGCTGATACCGCTCGCCGCAGCCGAACGACCGAGCGCA
GCGAGTCAGTGAGCGAGGAAGCGGAAGAGCGCCCAATACGCAAACCGCCTCTCCCCGCGCGTTGGCCGAT
TCATTAATGCAGCTGGCACGACAGGTTTCCCGACTGGAAAGCGGGCAGTGAGCGCAACGCAATTAATGTG
AGTTAGCTCACTCATTAGGCACCCCAGGCTTTACACTTTATGCTTCCGGCTCGTATGTTGTGTGGAATTG
TGAGCGGATAACAATTTCACACAGGAAACAGCTATGACCATGATTACGCCAAGCGCGCAATTAACCCTCA
CTAAAGGGAACAAAAGCTGGAGCTGCAAGCTTAATGTAGTCTTATGCAATACTCTTGTAGTCTTGCAACA
TGGTAACGATGAGTTAGCAACATGCCTTACAAGGAGAGAAAAAGCACCGTGCATGCCGATTGGTGGAAGT
AAGGTGGTACGATCGTGCCTTATTAGGAAGGCAACAGACGGGTCTGACATGGATTGGACGAACCACTGAA
TTGCCGCATTGCAGAGATATTGTATTTAAGTGCCTAGCTCGATACATAAACGGGTCTCTCTGGTTAGACC
AGATCTGAGCCTGGGAGCTCTCTGGCTAACTAGGGAACCCACTGCTTAAGCCTCAATAAAGCTTGCCTTG
AGTGCTTCAAGTAGTGTGTGCCCGTCTGTTGTGTGACTCTGGTAACTAGAGATCCCTCAGACCCTTTTAG
TCAGTGTGGAAAATCTCTAGCAGTGGCGCCCGAACAGGGACTTGAAAGCGAAAGGGAAACCAGAGGAGCT
CTCTCGACGCAGGACTCGGCTTGCTGAAGCGCGCACGGCAAGAGGCGAGGGGCGGCGACTGGTGAGTACG
CCAAAAATTTTGACTAGCGGAGGCTAGAAGGAGAGAGATGGGTGCGAGAGCGTCAGTATTAAGCGGGGGA
GAATTAGATCGCGATGGGAAAAAATTCGGTTAAGGCCAGGGGGAAAGAAAAAATATAAATTAAAACATAT
AGTATGGGCAAGCAGGGAGCTAGAACGATTCGCAGTTAATCCTGGCCTGTTAGAAACATCAGAAGGCTGT
AGACAAATACTGGGACAGCTACAACCATCCCTTCAGACAGGATCAGAAGAACTTAGATCATTATATAATA
CAGTAGCAACCCTCTATTGTGTGCATCAAAGGATAGAGATAAAAGACACCAAGGAAGCTTTAGACAAGAT
AGAGGAAGAGCAAAACAAAAGTAAGACCACCGCACAGCAAGCGGCCGCTGATCTTCAGACCTGGAGGAGG
AGATATGAGGGACAATTGGAGAAGTGAATTATATAAATATAAAGTAGTAAAAATTGAACCATTAGGAGTA
GCACCCACCAAGGCAAAGAGAAGAGTGGTGCAGAGAGAAAAAAGAGCAGTGGGAATAGGAGCTTTGTTCC
TTGGGTTCTTGGGAGCAGCAGGAAGCACTATGGGCGCAGCGTCAATGACGCTGACGGTACAGGCCAGACA
ATTATTGTCTGGTATAGTGCAGCAGCAGAACAATTTGCTGAGGGCTATTGAGGCGCAACAGCATCTGTTG
CAACTCACAGTCTGGGGCATCAAGCAGCTCCAGGCAAGAATCCTGGCTGTGGAAAGATACCTAAAGGATC
AACAGCTCCTGGGGATTTGGGGTTGCTCTGGAAAACTCATTTGCACCACTGCTGTGCCTTGGAATGCTAG
TTGGAGTAATAAATCTCTGGAACAGATTTGGAATCACACGACCTGGATGGAGTGGGACAGAGAAATTAAC
AATTACACAAGCTTAATACACTCCTTAATTGAAGAATCGCAAAACCAGCAAGAAAAGAATGAACAAGAAT
TATTGGAATTAGATAAATGGGCAAGTTTGTGGAATTGGTTTAACATAACAAATTGGCTGTGGTATATAAA
ATTATTCATAATGATAGTAGGAGGCTTGGTAGGTTTAAGAATAGTTTTTGCTGTACTTTCTATAGTGAAT
AGAGTTAGGCAGGGATATTCACCATTATCGTTTCAGACCCACCTCCCAACCCCGAGGGGACCCAGA
