>Addgene plasmid #115454 | pLKO.1-shLacZ-1735 | depositor partial sequence | sequence record 217537 | LKO.1 5' sequence
TATATATCTTGTGGAAAGGACGAGGTACCGGCCAACGTGACCTATCCCATTACTCGAGTAATGGGATAGG
TCACGTTGGTTTTTGAATTCTAGATCTTGAGACAAATGGCAGTATTCATCCACAATTTTAAAAGAAAAGG
GGGGATTGGGGGGTACAGTGCAGGGGAAAGAATAGTAGACATAATAGCAACAGACATACAAACTAAAGAA
TTACAAAAACAAATTACAAAAATTCAAAATTTTCGGGTTTATTACAGGGACAGCAGAGATCCACTTTGGC
GCCGGCTCGAGGGGGCCCGGGTTGCGCCTTTTCCAAGGCAGCCCTGGGTTTGCGCAGGGACGCGGCTGCT
CTGGGCGTGGTTCCGGGAAACGCAGCGGCGCCGACCCTGGGTCTCGCACATTCTTCACGTCCGTTCGCAG
CGTCACCCGGATCTTCGCCGCTACCCTTGTGGGCCCCCCGGCGACGCTTCCTGCTCCGCCCCTAAGTCGG
GAAGGTTCCTTGCGGTTCGCGGCGTGCCGGACGTGACAAACGGAAGCCGCACGTCTCACTAGTACCCTCG
CAGACGGACAGCGCCAGGGAGCAATGGCAGCGCGCCGACCGCGATGGGCTGTGGCCAATAGCGGCTGCTC
AGCAGGGCGCGCCGAGAGCAGCGGCCGGGAAGGGGCGGTGCGGGAGGCGGGGTGTGGGGCGGTAGTGT
